>Addgene plasmid #92109 | pET28a-PFO | addgene full sequence | sequence record 182824 | Addgene NGS Result
TAATACGACTCACTATAGGGGAATTGTGAGCGGATAACAATTCCCCTCTAGAAATAATTTTGTTTAACTT
TAAGAAGGAGATATACCATGGGCAGCAGCCATCATCATCATCATCACAGCAGCGGCGAGAATCTTTATTT
TCAGGGCCGGCCAATGTCAAAGGATATAACAGATAAAAATCAAAGTATTGATTCTGGAATATCAAGCTTA
AGTTACAATAGAAATGAAGTTTTAGCTAGTAATGGAGATAAAATTGAAAGTTTTGTTCCAAAGGAAGGTA
AAAAGACTGGTAATAAATTTATAGTTGTAGAACGTCAAAAAAGATCCCTTACAACATCACCAGTAGATAT
ATCAATAATTGATTCTGTAAATGACCGTACATATCCAGGAGCATTACAACTTGCAGATAAAGCCTTTGTG
GAAAATAGACCTACAATCTTAATGGTAAAAAGAAAGCCTATTAACATTAATATAGATTTACCAGGATTAA
AGGGTGAAAATAGTATAAAGGTTGATGATCCAACCTATGGAAAAGTTTCTGGAGCAATTGATGAGTTAGT
GTCTAAGTGGAATGAAAAGTATTCATCTACACATACTTTACCAGCAAGAACTCAATATTCAGAATCTATG
GTTTATAGTAAATCACAAATATCAAGTGCCCTTAATGTTAATGCTAAAGTCCTTGAAAACTCACTTGGAG
TAGACTTTAATGCAGTAGCAAACAATGAGAAAAAAGTTATGATTTTAGCATATAAACAAATATTCTATAC
AGTAAGTGCAGACTTACCTAAGAATCCATCAGATCTTTTTGATGACAGTGTTACATTTAATGATTTAAAA
CAAAAGGGAGTAAGTAATGAAGCACCTCCACTTATGGTTTCAAATGTAGCTTATGGAAGAACTATATATG
TTAAGTTAGAAACTACTTCTAGTAGTAAAGATGTACAAGCTGCTTTCAAAGCTCTTATAAAGAACACTGA
TATAAAAAATAGTCAACAATATAAAGATATTTATGAAAATAGTTCCTTCACAGCAGTAGTTTTAGGAGGA
GATGCACAAGAACATAACAAAGTTGTAACTAAGGACTTTGATGAAATAAGAAAAGTAATTAAAGACAATG
CAACTTTTAGTACAAAAAACCCAGCATATCCAATATCTTATACTAGTGTTTTCTTAAAAGATAACTCAGT
TGCTGCTGTTCACAATAAAACAGATTATATAGAAACAACTTCTACAGAGTATTCTAAGGGAAAAATAAAC
TTAGATCATAGTGGAGCCTATGTTGCACAGTTTGAAGTAGCATGGGATGAAGTTTCATATGACAAAGAAG
GAAATGAAGTTTTAACTCATAAAACATGGGATGGAAATTATCAAGATAAAACAGCTCACTATTCAACAGT
AATACCTCTTGAAGCCAATGCAAGAAATATAAGAATAAAGGCAAGAGAGTGTACAGGTCTTGCTTGGGAA
TGGTGGAGAGATGTTATAAGTGAATATGATGTTCCATTAACAAATAATATAAATGTTTCAATATGGGGAA
CTACTTTATACCCTGGATCTAGTATTACTTACAATTAAGGCGCGCCAGGATCCGAATTCGAGCTCCGTCG
ACAAGCTTGCGGCCGCACTCGAGCACCACCACCACCACCACTGAGATCCGGCTGCTAACAAAGCCCGAAA
GGAAGCTGAGTTGGCTGCTGCCACCGCTGAGCAATAACTAGCATAACCCCTTGGGGCCTCTAAACGGGTC
TTGAGGGGTTCTTTGCTGAAAGGAGGAACTATATCCGGATTGGCGAATGGG
[94 nt withheld, positions 1802-1895]
GCTTTCTTCCCTTCCTTTCTCGCCACGTTC
[91 nt withheld, positions 1926-2016]
A
[49 nt withheld, positions 2018-2066]
CCTTTGACGTTGGAGTCCACGTTCTTT
[37 nt withheld, positions 2094-2130]
ACCCTATCTCGGTCTATTCTTTTGATTTATAAGGGATTTTGCCGATTTCGGCCTATTGGTTAAAAAATGA
GCTGATTTAACAAAAATTTAACGCGAATTTTAACAAAATATTAACGCTTACAATTTAGGTGGCACTTTTC
GGGGAAATGTGCGCGGAACCCCTATTTGTTTATTTTTCTAAATACATTCAAATATGTATCCGCTCATGAA
TTAATTCTTAGAAAAACTCATCGAGCATCAAATGAAACTGCAATTTATTCATATCAGGATTATCAATACC
ATATTTTTGAAAAAGCCGTTTCTGTAATGAAGGAGAAAACTCACCGAGGCAGTTCCATAGGATGGCAAGA
TCCTGGTATCGGTCTGCGATTCCGACTCGTCCAACATCAATACAACCTATTAATTTCCCCTCGTCAAAAA
TAAGGTTATCAAGTGAGAAATCACCATGAGTGACGACTGAATCCGGTGAGAATGGCAAAAGTTTATGCAT
TTCTTTCCAGACTTGTTCAACAGGCCAGCCATTACGCTCGTCATCAAAATCACTCGCATCAACCAAACCG
TTATTCATTCGTGATTGCGCCTGAGCGAGACGAAATACGCGATCGCTGTTAAAAGGACAATTACAAACAG
GAATCGAATGCAACCGGCGCAGGAACACTGCCAGCGCATCAACAATATTTTCACCTGAATCAGGATATTC
TTCTAATACCTGGAATGCTGTTTTCCCGGGGATCGCAGTGGTGAGTAACCATGCATCATCAGGAGTACGG
ATAAAATGCTTGATGGTCGGAAGAGGCATAAATTCCGTCAGCCAGTTTAGTCTGACCATCTCATCTGTAA
CATCATTGGCAACGCTACCTTTGCCATGTTTCAGAAACAACTCTGGCGCATCGGGCTTCCCATACAATCG
ATAGATTGTCGCACCTGATTGCCCGACATTATCGCGAGCCCATTTATACCCATATAAATCAGCATCCATG
TTGGAATTTAATCGCGGCCTAGAGCAAGACGTTTCCCATTGAATATGGCTCATAACACCCCTTGTATTAC
TGTTTATGTAAGCAGACAGTTTTATTGTTCATGACCAAAATCCCTTAACGTGAGTTTTCGTTCCACTGAG
CGTCAGACCCCGTAGAAAAGATCAAAGGATCTTCTTGAGATCCTTTTTTTCTGCGCGTAATCTGCTGCTT
GCAAACAAAAAAACCACCGCTACCAGCGGTGGTTTGTTTGCCGGATCAAGAGCTACCAACTCTTTTTCCG
AAGGTAACTGGCTTCAGCAGAGCGCAGATACCAAATACTGTCCTTCTAGTGTAGCCGTAGTTAGGCCACC
ACTTCAAGAACTCTGTAGCACCGCCTACATACCTCGCTCTGCTAATCCTGTTACCAGTGGCTGCTGCCAG
TGGCGATAAGTCGTGTCTTACCGGGTTGGACTCAAGACGATAGTTACCGGATAAGGCGCAGCGGTCGGGC
TGAACGGGGGGTTCGTGCACACAGCCCAGCTTGGAGCGAACGACCTACACCGAACTGAGATACCTACAGC
GTGAGCTATGAGAAAGCGCCACGCTTCCCGAAGGGAGAAAGGCGGACAGGTATCCGGTAAGCGGCAGGGT
CGGAACAGGAGAGCGCACGAGGGAGCTTCCAGGGGGAAACGCCTGGTATCTTTATAGTCCTGTCGGGTTT
CGCCACCTCTGACTTGAGCGTCGATTTTTGTGATGCTCGTCAGGGGGGCGGAGCCTATGGAAAAACGCCA
GCAACGCGGCCTTTTTACGGTTCCTGGCCTTTTGCTGGCCTTTTGCTCACATGTTCTTTCCTGCGTTATC
CCCTGATTCTGTGGATAACCGTATTACCGCCTTTGAGTGAGCTGATACCGCTCGCCGCAGCCGAACGACC
GAGCGCAGCGAGTCAGTGAGCGAGGAAGCGGAAGAGCGCCTGATGCGGTATTTTCTCCTTACGCATCTGT
GCGGTATTTCACACCGCAATGGTGCACTCTCAGTACAATCTGCTCTGATGCCGCATAGTTAAGCCAGTAT
ACACTCCGCTATCGCTACGTGACTGGGTCATGGCTGCGCCCCGACACCCGCCAACACCCGCTGACGCGCC
CTGACGGGCTTGTCTGCTCCCGGCATCCGCTTACAGACAAGCTGTGACCGTCTCCGGGAGCTGCATGTGT
CGGAGGTTTTCACCGTCATCACCGAAACGCGCGAGGCAGCTGCGGTAAAGCTCATCAGCGTGGTCGTGAA
GCGATTCACAGATGTCTGCCTGTTCATCCGCGTCCAGCTCGTTGAGTTTCTCCAGAAGCGTTAATGTCTG
GCTTCTGATAAAGCGGGCCATGTTAAGGGCGGTTTTTTCCTGTTTGGTCACTGATGCCTCCGTGTAAGGG
GGATTTCTGTTCATGGGGGTAATGATACCGATGAAACGAGAGAGGATGCTCACGATACGGGTTACTGATG
ATGAACATGCCCGGTTACTGGAACGTTGTGAGGGTAAACAACTGGCGGTATGGATGCGGCGGGACCAGAG
AAAAATCACTCAGGGTCAATGCCAGCGCTTCGTTAATACAGATGTAGGTGTTCCACAGGGTAGCCAGCAG
CATCCTGCGATGCAGATCCGGAACATAATGGTGCAGGGCGCTGACTTCCGCGTTTCCAGACTTTACGAAA
CACGGAAACCGAAGACCATTCATGTTGTTGCTCAGGTCGCAGACGTTTTGCAGCAGCAGTCGCTTCACGT
TCGCTCGCGTATCGGTGATTCATTCTGCTAACCAGTAAGGCAACCCCGCCAGCCTAGCCGGGTCCTCAAC
GACAGGAGCACGATCATGCGCACCCGTGGGGCCGCCATGCCGGCGATAATGGCCTGCTTCTCGCCGAAAC
GTTTGGTGGCGGGACCAGTGACGAAGGCTTGAGCGAGGGCGTGCAAGATTCCGAATACCGCAAGCGACAG
GCCGATCATCGTCGCGCTCCAGCGAAAGCGGTCCTCGCCGAAAATGACCCAGAGCGCTGCCGGCACCTGT
CCTACGAGTTGCATGATAAAGAAGACAGTCATAAGTGCGGCGACGATAGTCATGCCCCGCGCCCACCGGA
AGGAGCTGACTGGGTTGAAGGCTCTCAAGGGCATCGGTCGAGATCCCGGTGCCTAATGAGTGAGCTAACT
TACATTAATTGCGTTGCGCTCACTGCCCGCTTTCCAGTCGGGGAACCTGTCGTGCCAGCTGCATTAATGA
ATCGGCCAACGCGCGGGGAGAGGCGGTTTGCGTATTGGGCGCCAGGGTGGTTTTTCTTTTCACCAGTGAG
ACGGGCAACAGCTGATTGCCCTTCACCGCCTGGCCCTGAGAGAGTTGCAGCAAGCGGTCCACGCTGGTTT
GCCCCAGCAGGCGAAAATCCTGTTTGATGGTGGTTAACGGCGGGATATAACATGAGCTGTCTTCGGTATC
GTCGTATCCCACTACCGAGATATCCGCACCAACGCGCAGCCCGGACTCGGTAATGGCGCGCATTGCGCCC
AGCGCCATCTGATCGTTGGCAACCAGCATCGCAGTGGGAACGATGCCCTCATTCAGCATTTGCATGGTTT
GTTGAAAACCGGACATGGCACTCCAGTCGCCTTCCCGTTCCGCTATCGGCTGAATTTGATTGCGAGTGAG
ATATTTATGCCAGCCAGCCAGACGCAGACGCGCCGAGACAGGACTTAATGGGCCCGCTAACAGCGCGATT
TGCTGGTGACCCAATGCGACCAGATGCTCCACGCCCAGTCGCGTACCGTCTTCATGGGAGAAAATAATAC
TGTTGATGGGTGTCTGGTCAGAGACATCAAGAAATAACGCCGGAACATTAGTGCAGGCAGCTTCCACAGC
AATGGCATCCTGGTCATCCAGCGGATAGTTAATGATCAGCCCACTGACGCGTTGCGCGAGAAGATTGTGC
ACCGCCGCTTTACAGGCTTCGACGCCGCTTCGTTCTACCATCGACACCACCACGCTGGCACCCAGTTGAT
CGGCGCGAGATTTAATCGCCGCGACAATTTGCGACGGCGCGTGCAGGGCCAGACTGGAGGTGGCAACGCC
AATCAGCAACGACTGTTTGCCCGCCAGTTGTTGTGCCACGCGGTTGGGAATGTAATTCAGCTCCGCCATC
GCCGCTTCCACTTTTTCCCGCGTTTTCGCAGAAACGTGGCTGGCCTGGTTCACCACGCGGGAAACGGTCT
GATAAGAGACACCGGCATACTCTGCGACATCGTATAACGTTACTGGTTTCACACTCACCACCCTGAATTG
ACTCTCTTCCGGGCGCTATCATGCCATACCGCGAAAGGTTTTGCGCCATTCGATGGTGTCCGGGATCTCG
ACGCTCTCCCTTATGCGACTCCTGCATTAGGAAGCAGCCCAGTAGTAGGTTGAGGCCGTTGAGCACCGCC
GCCGCAAGGAATGGTGCATGCAAGGAGATGGCGCCCAACAGTCCCCCGGCCACGGGGCCTGCCACCATAC
CCACGCCGAAACAAGCGCTCATGAGCCCGAAGTGGCGAGCCCGATCTTCCCCATCGGTGATGTCGGCGAT
ATAGGCGCCAGCAACCGCACCTGTGGCGCCGGTGATGCCGGCCACGATGCGTCCGGCGTAGAGGATCGAG
ATCTCGATCCCGCGAAAT
Features (pLannotate 1.2.2; 21 found; start..end, strand, type, name):
      1..19      +  promoter       T7 promoter: promoter for bacteriophage T7 RNA polymerase
     20..44      +  protein_bind   lac operator: The lac repressor binds to the lac operator to inhibit transcription in E. coli. This inhibition can be relieved by adding lactose or isopropyl-β-D-thiogalactopyranoside (IPTG). lac repressor encoded by lacI
     59..81      +  RBS            RBS: efficient ribosome binding site from bacteriophage T7 gene 10 (Olins and Rangwala, 1989)
    100..116     +  CDS            capTEV™ (fragment): composite tag for in vivo biotinylation, TEV protease cleavage, and 6xHis tagging
    126..146     +  CDS            capTEV™ (fragment): composite tag for in vivo biotinylation, TEV protease cleavage, and 6xHis tagging
    157..1575    +  CDS            pfo (fragment): TACY_CLOPE - Also known as pfoA, pfoR. Experimental evidence at protein level: Swiss-Prot protein existence level 1. A cholesterol-dependent toxin that causes cytolysis by forming pores in cholesterol-containing host membranes. After binding to target membranes, the protein assembles into a pre-pore complex. A major conformational change leads to insertion in the host membrane and formation of an oligomeric pore complex. Cholesterol is required for binding to host cell membranes, membrane insertion and pore formation; cholesterol binding is mediated by a Thr-Leu pair in the C-terminus. Can be
   1634..1651    +  CDS            9xHis (fragment): 9xHis affinity tag
   1661..1710    +  CDS            SET1 (fragment): solubility-enhancement tag derived from T7 phage gene 10B
   1718..1765    +  terminator     T7 terminator: transcription terminator for bacteriophage T7 RNA polymerase
   1802..2256    +  rep_origin     f1 ori (sequence partly withheld): f1 bacteriophage origin of replication; arrow indicates direction of (+) strand synthesis
   2282..2339    +  promoter       AmpR promoter (fragment): bla
   2348..3163    -  CDS            KanR: aminoglycoside phosphotransferase; aph(3')-Ia; confers resistance to kanamycin in bacteria or G418 (Geneticin®) in eukaryotes
   3285..3873    +  rep_origin     ori: high-copy-number ColE1/pMB1/pBR322/pUC origin of replication
   4059..4198    -  misc_feature   bom: basis of mobility region from pBR322
   4303..4491    -  CDS            rop: Rop protein, which maintains plasmids at low copy number; rop
   4508..4888    +  CDS            YPB1_ECOLX: Protein predicted: Swiss-Prot protein existence level 4. From Escherichia coli.
   4960..5251    -  CDS            TcR (fragment): tetracycline efflux protein; tet; confers resistance to tetracycline
   5266..5287    -  protein_bind   CAP binding site: CAP binding activates transcription in the presence of cAMP. E. coli catabolite activator protein
   5300..6382    -  CDS            lacI: lac repressor; lacI; The lac repressor binds to the lac operator to inhibit transcription in E. coli. This inhibition can be relieved by adding lactose or isopropyl-β-D-thiogalactopyranoside (IPTG).
   6385..6460    -  promoter       lacI promoter: lacI
   6468..6747    -  CDS            TcR (fragment): tetracycline efflux protein; tet; confers resistance to tetracycline
