[The description below was written by a language model from this plasmid's Addgene catalogue record and pLannotate feature annotations shown in this document.]
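Description:
pET28a-PFO is a bacterial expression plasmid built on the pET28a backbone for recombinant production of perfringolysin O (PFO) from Clostridium perfringens in E. coli. It is maintained under kanamycin selection through an aminoglycoside phosphotransferase (KanR) gene. Replication relies on a ColE1/pBR322-type origin accompanied by the rop gene and bom region, consistent with the low copy number listed in the catalogue. An f1 origin is also present. The short tetracycline-resistance fragments and a predicted E. coli open reading frame in the annotation appear to be pBR322-derived backbone remnants rather than functional parts.

The expression cassette uses the T7 promoter with an adjacent lac operator and the T7 gene 10 ribosome binding site, and it ends at the T7 terminator. The plasmid-borne lacI gene supplies repressor, so transcription stays low until IPTG is added in a host that provides T7 RNA polymerase. The insert is a PFO coding fragment lacking the first 27 amino acids (Delta27aa), cloned between FseI and AscI sites and carrying an N-terminal 6xHis tag for metal-affinity purification. The small upstream features annotated as capTEV fragments probably reflect this His tag and an adjacent linker or cleavage sequence. A His-tag-like fragment also lies downstream of the insert, but the record does not show whether it is translated.

PFO is a cholesterol-dependent cytolysin that binds cholesterol-containing membranes, assembles into an oligomeric pre-pore and then inserts to form large pores. The associated publication concerns the pore-forming activity of the gasdermin family, so the purified protein may have served as a pore-forming reference, though the record states only recombinant expression as its purpose.
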