Addgene plasmid #92109: pET28a-PFO
Purpose: Recombinant expression in E.Coli
Depositing lab: Feng Shao. Depositing organization: National Institute of Biological Sciences, Beijing. Publication: Pore-forming activity and structural autoinhibition of the gasdermin family. Ding J, Wang K, Liu W, She Y, Sun Q, Shi J, Sun H, Wang DC, Shao F. Nature. 2016 Jul 7;535(7610):111-6. Epub 2016 Jun 8. 10.1038/nature18590 PubMed 27281216.
Backbone
  Vector backbone: pET28a
  Vector type: Bacterial Expression
Growth in bacteria
  Bacterial resistance: Kanamycin, 50 μg/mL
  Growth temperature: 37°C
  Growth strain: DH5alpha
  Copy number: Low Copy
Gene/Insert
  Gene/Insert name: PFO
  Species: Clostridium perfringens
  Mutation: Delta27aa
  Tag / fusion protein: 6xHis (N terminal on insert)
  Cloning method: Restriction Enzyme; 5′ cloning site FseI (unknown if destroyed); 3′ cloning site AscI (unknown if destroyed)
Terms and licenses: Academic/Nonprofit Terms; Industry Terms: Not Available to Industry
How to cite: pET28a-PFO was a gift from Feng Shao (Addgene plasmid # 92109 ; http://n2t.net/addgene:92109 ; RRID:Addgene_92109)
