>Addgene plasmid #92109 | pET28a-PFO | depositor partial sequence | sequence record 177088 | pfo_delta27aa
ATGTCAAAGGATATAACAGATAAAAATCAAAGTATTGATTCTGGAATATCAAGCTTAAGTTACAATAGAA
ATGAAGTTTTAGCTAGTAATGGAGATAAAATTGAAAGTTTTGTTCCAAAGGAAGGTAAAAAGACTGGTAA
TAAATTTATAGTTGTAGAACGTCAAAAAAGATCCCTTACAACATCACCAGTAGATATATCAATAATTGAT
TCTGTAAATGACCGTACATATCCAGGAGCATTACAACTTGCAGATAAAGCCTTTGTGGAAAATAGACCTA
CAATCTTAATGGTAAAAAGAAAGCCTATTAACATTAATATAGATTTACCAGGATTAAAGGGTGAAAATAG
TATAAAGGTTGATGATCCAACCTATGGAAAAGTTTCTGGAGCAATTGATGAGTTAGTGTCTAAGTGGAAT
GAAAAGTATTCATCTACACATACTTTACCAGCAAGAACTCAATATTCAGAATCTATGGTTTATAGTAAAT
CACAAATATCAAGTGCCCTTAATGTTAATGCTAAAGTCCTTGAAAACTCACTTGGAGTAGACTTTAATGC
AGTAGCAAACAATGAGAAAAAAGTTATGATTTTAGCATATAAACAAATATTCTATACAGTAAGTGCAGAC
TTACCTAAGAATCCATCAGATCTTTTTGATGACAGTGTTACATTTAATGATTTAAAACAAAAGGGAGTAA
GTAATGAAGCACCTCCACTTATGGTTTCAAATGTAGCTTATGGAAGAACTATATATGTTAAGTTAGAAAC
TACTTCTAGTAGTAAAGATGTACAAGCTGCTTTCAAAGCTCTTATAAAGAACACTGATATAAAAAATAGT
CAACAATATAAAGATATTTATGAAAATAGTTCCTTCACAGCAGTAGTTTTAGGAGGAGATGCACAAGAAC
ATAACAAAGTTGTAACTAAGGACTTTGATGAAATAAGAAAAGTAATTAAAGACAATGCAACTTTTAGTAC
AAAAAACCCAGCATATCCAATATCTTATACTAGTGTTTTCTTAAAAGATAACTCAGTTGCTGCTGTTCAC
AATAAAACAGATTATATAGAAACAACTTCTACAGAGTATTCTAAGGGAAAAATAAACTTAGATCATAGTG
GAGCCTATGTTGCACAGTTTGAAGTAGCATGGGATGAAGTTTCATATGACAAAGAAGGAAATGAAGTTTT
AACTCATAAAACATGGGATGGAAATTATCAAGATAAAACAGCTCACTATTCAACAGTAATACCTCTTGAA
GCCAATGCAAGAAATATAAGAATAAAGGCAAGAGAGTGTACAGGTCTTGCTTGGGAATGGTGGAGAGATG
TTATAAGTGAATATGATGTTCCATTAACAAATAATATAAATGTTTCAATATGGGGAACTACTTTATACCC
TGGATCTAGTATTACTTACAATTAA
